Addgene plasmid #223335: CP3
Purpose: Mapping of cytosol-facing chloroplast outer membrane proximity proteome by proximity-dependent biotinylation in living Arabidopsis cells
Depositing lab: Xiaohong Zhu. Depositing organization: Henan University. Publication: Mapping of cytosol-facing organelle outer membrane proximity proteome by proximity-dependent biotinylation in living Arabidopsis cells. Bao X, Jia H, Zhang X, Tian S, Zhao Y, Li X, Lin P, Ma C, Wang P, Song CP, Zhu X. Plant J. 2024 Apr;118(1):7-23. doi: 10.1111/tpj.16641. Epub 2024 Jan 23. PubMed 38261530.
Backbone
  Vector backbone: s1300-EGFP-3XHA
  Backbone size w/o insert (bp): 9000
  Vector type: Plant Expression
  Selectable markers: Hygromycin
Growth in bacteria
  Bacterial resistance: Kanamycin, 50 μg/mL
  Growth temperature: 37°C
  Growth strain: DH5alpha
  Copy number: High Copy
Gene/Insert
  Gene/Insert name: Toc64-miniTurboID-EGFP-3HA
  Species: A. thaliana (mustard weed)
  Insert size (bp): 1700
  Promoter: CaMV35S
  Tag / fusion protein: miniTurboID-EGFP-3HA (C terminal on insert)
  Cloning method: Restriction Enzyme; 5′ cloning site Unknown (unknown if destroyed); 3′ cloning site Unknown (unknown if destroyed)
Terms and licenses: Academic/Nonprofit Terms; Industry Terms: Not Available to Industry
How to cite: CP3 was a gift from Xiaohong Zhu (Addgene plasmid # 223335 ; http://n2t.net/addgene:223335 ; RRID:Addgene_223335)
