[The description below was written by a language model from this plasmid's Addgene catalogue record and pLannotate feature annotations shown in this document.]
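Description:
CP3 is a plant expression binary vector built on the s1300-EGFP-3XHA backbone, a pCAMBIA-1300-style T-DNA plasmid of about 11.5 kb. It carries a high-copy ColE1/pUC-type origin with the pBR322 bom site for propagation in E. coli, and the pVS1 oriV, RepA and StaA functions that allow stable maintenance in Agrobacterium. Bacterial selection is by kanamycin (aphA-3 type KanR). Between the nopaline-type left and right T-DNA border repeats lies a plant selection cassette in which a CaMV 35S promoter drives hygromycin phosphotransferase, ending in the CaMV poly(A) signal. Remnants of the lac promoter/lacZα cloning region flank the expression cassette.

The payload is a fusion of an Arabidopsis Toc64 (OEP64/TOC64-III) sequence to miniTurbo, EGFP and a 3xHA tag, terminated by the NOS terminator. In the feature table the Toc64 portion is annotated only as a short fragment of roughly 100 bp, which suggests a short portion of this chloroplast outer envelope protein is used rather than the full-length receptor, although the record does not say this explicitly. The catalogue lists CaMV 35S as the promoter, whereas the annotation places a mannopine synthase (MAS) promoter element directly upstream of the fusion, with a further unannotated stretch beyond it; the only annotated 35S promoter drives HygR, so the two sources are not fully consistent on this point.

miniTurbo is an engineered, truncated E. coli biotin ligase that biotinylates nearby proteins. Tethering it to the cytosol-facing side of the chloroplast outer membrane allows the local proximity proteome to be mapped in living Arabidopsis cells, while EGFP reports localisation and the HA tag supports detection of the fusion.
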