Features (pLannotate 1.2.2; 25 found; start..end, strand, type, name):
      1..717     -  CDS            EGFP: EGFP is a basic (constitutively fluorescent) green fluorescent protein published in 1996, derived from Aequorea victoria. It is reported to be a rapidly-maturing weak dimer with moderate acid sensitivity.
    736..1506    -  CDS            miniTurbo: N-terminally truncated mutant of the E. coli biotin ligase BioID engineered for improved catalytic efficiency (Branon et al., 2018)
   1516..1614    -  CDS            OEP64 (fragment): OE64C_ARATH - Also known as TOC64-III. Experimental evidence at protein level: Swiss-Prot protein existence level 1. Chaperone receptor mediating Hsp90-dependent protein targeting to chloroplasts. Bi-functional preprotein receptor acting on both sides of the membrane. Not essential for an efficient import of pre-proteins into plastids. From Arabidopsis thaliana (Mouse-ear cress).
   1629..2009    -  promoter       MAS promoter: mannopine synthase promoter (Velten et al., 1984)
   2542..2696    +  CDS            lacZα (fragment): LacZα fragment of β-galactosidase; lacZ fragment
   2762..2786    +  misc_feature   RB T-DNA repeat: right border repeat from nopaline C58 T-DNA
   3126..3527    +  CDS            Y4CG_SINFN (fragment): Protein inferred from homology: Swiss-Prot protein existence level 3. From Sinorhizobium fredii (strain NBRC 101917 / NGR234).
   4087..4716    +  CDS            pVS1 StaA: stability protein from the Pseudomonas plasmid pVS1 (Heeb et al., 2000)
   5145..6218    +  CDS            pVS1 RepA: replication protein from the Pseudomonas plasmid pVS1 (Heeb et al., 2000)
   6284..6478    +  rep_origin     pVS1 oriV: origin of replication for the Pseudomonas plasmid pVS1 (Heeb et al., 2000)
   6681..6720    +  CDS            rop (fragment): Rop protein, which maintains plasmids at low copy number; rop
   6822..6962    +  misc_feature   bom: basis of mobility region from pBR322
   7148..7736    -  rep_origin     ori: high-copy-number ColE1/pMB1/pBR322/pUC origin of replication
   7823..8617    -  CDS            KanR: aminoglycoside phosphotransferase; aphA-3; confers resistance to kanamycin
   9042..9066    +  misc_feature   LB T-DNA repeat: left border repeat from nopaline C58 T-DNA
   9144..9318    -  polyA_signal   CaMV poly(A) signal: cauliflower mosaic virus polyadenylation signal
   9359..10384   -  CDS            HygR: hygromycin B phosphotransferase confers resistance to hygromycin
  10457..10802   -  promoter       CaMV 35S promoter: strong constitutive promoter from cauliflower mosaic virus
  10459..10505   -  promoter       minimal CaMV 35S promoter: minimal 35S promoter from cauliflower mosaic virus
  10892..10980   +  CDS            lacI (fragment): lac repressor; lacI; The lac repressor binds to the lac operator to inhibit transcription in E. coli. This inhibition can be relieved by adding lactose or isopropyl-β-D-thiogalactopyranoside (IPTG).
  10993..11014   +  protein_bind   CAP binding site: CAP binding activates transcription in the presence of cAMP. E. coli catabolite activator protein
  11029..11059   +  promoter       lac promoter: promoter for the E. coli lac operon
  11063..11085   +  protein_bind   lac operator (fragment): The lac repressor binds to the lac operator to inhibit transcription in E. coli. This inhibition can be relieved by adding lactose or isopropyl-β-D-thiogalactopyranoside (IPTG). lac repressor encoded by lacI
  11124..11376   -  terminator     NOS terminator: nopaline synthase terminator and poly(A) signal
  11478..11500   -  CDS            3xHA (fragment): three tandem HA epitope tags
>Addgene plasmid #223335 | CP3 | addgene full sequence | sequence record 455588 | Addgene NGS Result
CTTGTACAGGTCGTCCATGCCGAGAGTGATCCCGGCGGCGGTCACGAACTCCAGCAGGACCATGTGATCG
CGCTTCTCGTTGGGGTCTTTGCTCAGGGCGGACTGGGTGCTCAGGTAGTGGTTGTCGGGCAGCAGCACGG
GGCCGTCGCCGATGGGGGTGTTCTGCTGGTAGTGGTCGGCGAGCTGCACGCTGCCGTCCTCGATGTTGTG
GCGGATCTTGAAGTTCACCTTGATGCCGTTCTTCTGCTTGTCGGCCATGATATAGACGTTGTGGCTGTTG
TAGTTGTACTCCAGCTTGTGCCCCAGGATGTTGCCGTCCTCCTTGAAGTCGATGCCCTTCAGCTCGATGC
GGTTCACCAGGGTGTCGCCCTCGAACTTCACCTCGGCGCGGGTCTTGTAGTTGCCGTCGTCCTTGAAGAA
GATGGTGCGCTCCTGGACGTAGCCTTCGGGCATGGCGGACTTGAAGAAGTCGTGCTGCTTCATGTGGTCG
GGGTAGCGGCTGAAGCACTGCACGCCGTAGGTCAGGGTGGTCACGAGGGTGGGCCAGGGCACGGGCAGCT
TGCCGGTGGTGCAGATGAACTTCAGGGTCAGCTTGCCGTAGGTGGCATCGCCCTCGCCCTCGCCGGACAC
GCTGAACTTGTGGCCGTTTACGTCGCCGTCCAGCTCGACCAGGATGGGCACCACCCCGGTGAACAGCTCC
TCGCCCTTGCTCACCATGGTACCGGATCCACTAGTCTTTTCGGCAGACCGCAGACTGATTTCTCCGCCCA
TCCAGGGTTTGATAACTCCGTCCTGTTCCAGCAGCAGGGCTCCCTGTTTATCAATCCCCCGGCTAATCCC
GAAAATCTCTTTGTCCCCAATGATCAGCTTCACGGGTCTATTGATGAAGTTATCCAGCTTCTCCCACCGT
GACAGATATGGAGCCAGGCCTTCCTGCTCGAACAGTTCCAGGGCTGCCCGCAGCTCTCGGATCAGCATAG
CGGCCAGAGTATTCCTGTCCAGGTTAATCCCTGCTTCCTGCAGTGTGATCCAGCCCTGATTGACCACGCT
TTCCTCCACGCGCCTCATAGCCACGTTAATCCCGGCGCCAATGACGATCTGTGCAGCATCGCCTGTTATT
CCGGCCAGCTCCACCAGGATGCCTGCCAGCTTTCTATCCTGCAGATACAGGTCATTGGGCCATTTGACTC
GCACCTTGTCTGCTCCCAGCTTTCGCAGCGCTTCTGCCATGACAATTCCGATGACCGGGCCCAGGCCGAT
TGCTGCTGGTCCCCGCTTCAGGCGCCAAAACATACTCAGGTACAGGTTAGCTCCAAAAGGAGAGAACCAT
TTCCTCCCTCTGCTTCCTCTCCCTGCCTGCTGATATTCTGCAATGCAAGCATCCCCACTCTTCAGCTCGC
CGATTCGATCCAGCAGGTACTGATTGGTGGAGTCGACCACAGGCAGGACTGCCACGCTCCCGCCGTCCAG
CTGTCCCAGAATCTGTTTAGCGTTCAGCAGCGGGATCATACTAGTATCTTCACGGACGGTCTTCTTCAGC
TTTTTGGTAAGCATAAGAATCCCAGCGAGACCTAAACCTAGAAGAACCCAGAGATTCGCAGCTTGAGACG
CCATAAGCTTTCTAGAGTCGATTTGGTGTATCGAGATTGGTTATGAAATTCAGATGCTAGTGTAATGTAT
TGGTAATTTGGGAAGATATAATAGGAAGCAAGGCTATTTATCCATTTCTGAAAAGGCGAAATGGCGTCAC
CGCGAGCGTCACGCGCATTCCGTTCTTGCTGTAAAGCGTTGTTTGGTACACTTTTGACTAGCGAGGCTTG
GCGTGTCAGCGTATCTATTCAAAAGTCGTTAATGGCTGCGGATCAAGAAAAAGTTGGAATAGAAACAGAA
TACCCGCGAAATTCAGGCCCGGTTGCCATGTCCTACACGCCGAAATAAACGACCAAATTAGTAGAAAAAT
AAAAACTGACTCGGATACTTACGTCACGTCTTGCGCACTGATTTGAAAAATCTCCCTCGATCGAGAAAGA
GATCAATGTTGAGCTGCTTCAAAAGCAATGGGATTGACCAGCTCGCGGATCCTACAGGCCAAATTCGCTC
TTAGCCGTACAATATTACTCACCGGTGCGATGCCCCCCATCGTAGGTGAAGGTGGAAATTAATGATCCAT
CTTGAGACCACAGGCCCACAACAGCTACCAGTTTCCTCAAGGGTCCACCAAAAACGTAAGCGCTTACGTA
CATGGTCGATAAGAAAAGGCAATTTGTAGATGTTAACATCCAACGTCGCTTTCAGGGATCCTACAGGCCA
AATTCGCTCTTAGCCGTACAATATTACTCACCGGTGCGATGCCCCCCATCGTAGGTGAAGGTGGAAATTA
ATGATCCATCTTGAGACCACAGGCCCACAACAGCTACCAGTTTCCTCAAGGGTCCACCAAAAACGTAAGC
GCTTACGTACATGGTCGATAAGAAAAGGCAATTTGTAGATGTTAACATCCAACGTCGCTTTCAGGGATCC
GCGAGCTTATCGATACCGTGGCACTGGCCGTCGTTTTACAACGTCGTGACTGGGAAAACCCTGGCGTTAC
CCAACTTAATCGCCTTGCAGCACATCCCCCTTTCGCCAGCTGGCGTAATAGCGAAGAGGCCCGCACCGAT
CGCCCTTCCCAACAGTTGCGCAGCCTGAATGGCGAATGCTAGAGCAGCTTGAGCTTGGATCAGATTGTCG
TTTCCCGCCTTCAGTTTAAACTATCAGTGTTTGACAGGATATATTGGCGGGTAAACCTAAGAGAAAAGAG
CGTTTATTAGAATAATCGGATATTTAAAAGGGCGTGAAAAGGTTTATCCGTTCGTCCATTTGTATGTGCA
TGCCAACCACAGGGTTCCCCTCGGGATCAAAGTACTTTGATCCAACCCCTCCGCTGCTATAGTGCAGTCG
GCTTCTGACGTTCAGTGCAGCCGTCTTCTGAAAACGACATGTCGCACAAGTCCTAAGTTACGCGACAGGC
TGCCGCCCTGCCCTTTTCCTGGCGTTTTCTTGTCGCGTGTTTTAGTCGCATAAAGTAGAATACTTGCGAC
TAGAACCGGAGACATTACGCCATGAACAAGAGCGCCGCCGCTGGCCTGCTGGGCTATGCCCGCGTCAGCA
CCGACGACCAGGACTTGACCAACCAACGGGCCGAACTGCACGCGGCCGGCTGCACCAAGCTGTTTTCCGA
GAAGATCACCGGCACCAGGCGCGACCGCCCGGAGCTGGCCAGGATGCTTGACCACCTACGCCCTGGCGAC
GTTGTGACAGTGACCAGGCTAGACCGCCTGGCCCGCAGCACCCGCGACCTACTGGACATTGCCGAGCGCA
TCCAGGAGGCCGGCGCGGGCCTGCGTAGCCTGGCAGAGCCGTGGGCCGACACCACCACGCCGGCCGGCCG
CATGGTGTTGACCGTGTTCGCCGGCATTGCCGAGTTCGAGCGTTCCCTAATCATCGACCGCACCCGGAGC
GGGCGCGAGGCCGCCAAGGCCCGAGGCGTGAAGTTTGGCCCCCGCCCTACCCTCACCCCGGCACAGATCG
CGCACGCCCGCGAGCTGATCGACCAGGAAGGCCGCACCGTGAAAGAGGCGGCTGCACTGCTTGGCGTGCA
TCGCTCGACCCTGTACCGCGCACTTGAGCGCAGCGAGGAAGTGACGCCCACCGAGGCCAGGCGGCGCGGT
GCCTTCCGTGAGGACGCATTGACCGAGGCCGACGCCCTGGCGGCCGCCGAGAATGAACGCCAAGAGGAAC
AAGCATGAAACCGCACCAGGACGGCCAGGACGAACCGTTTTTCATTACCGAAGAGATCGAGGCGGAGATG
ATCGCGGCCGGGTACGTGTTCGAGCCGCCCGCGCACGTCTCAACCGTGCGGCTGCATGAAATCCTGGCCG
GTTTGTCTGATGCCAAGCTGGCGGCCTGGCCGGCCAGCTTGGCCGCTGAAGAAACCGAGCGCCGCCGTCT
AAAAAGGTGATGTGTATTTGAGTAAAACAGCTTGCGTCATGCGGTCGCTGCGTATATGATGCGATGAGTA
AATAAACAAATACGCAAGGGGAACGCATGAAGGTTATCGCTGTACTTAACCAGAAAGGCGGGTCAGGCAA
GACGACCATCGCAACCCATCTAGCCCGCGCCCTGCAACTCGCCGGGGCCGATGTTCTGTTAGTCGATTCC
GATCCCCAGGGCAGTGCCCGCGATTGGGCGGCCGTGCGGGAAGATCAACCGCTAACCGTTGTCGGCATCG
ACCGCCCGACGATTGACCGCGACGTGAAGGCCATCGGCCGGCGCGACTTCGTAGTGATCGACGGAGCGCC
CCAGGCGGCGGACTTGGCTGTGTCCGCGATCAAGGCAGCCGACTTCGTGCTGATTCCGGTGCAGCCAAGC
CCTTACGACATATGGGCCACCGCCGACCTGGTGGAGCTGGTTAAGCAGCGCATTGAGGTCACGGATGGAA
GGCTACAAGCGGCCTTTGTCGTGTCGCGGGCGATCAAAGGCACGCGCATCGGCGGTGAGGTTGCCGAGGC
GCTGGCCGGGTACGAGCTGCCCATTCTTGAGTCCCGTATCACGCAGCGCGTGAGCTACCCAGGCACTGCC
GCCGCCGGCACAACCGTTCTTGAATCAGAACCCGAGGGCGACGCTGCCCGCGAGGTCCAGGCGCTGGCCG
CTGAAATTAAATCAAAACTCATTTGAGTTAATGAGGTAAAGAGAAAATGAGCAAAAGCACAAACACGCTA
AGTGCCGGCCGTCCGAGCGCACGCAGCAGCAAGGCTGCAACGTTGGCCAGCCTGGCAGACACGCCAGCCA
TGAAGCGGGTCAACTTTCAGTTGCCGGCGGAGGATCACACCAAGCTGAAGATGTACGCGGTACGCCAAGG
CAAGACCATTACCGAGCTGCTATCTGAATACATCGCGCAGCTACCAGAGTAAATGAGCAAATGAATAAAT
GAGTAGATGAATTTTAGCGGCTAAAGGAGGCGGCATGGAAAATCAAGAACAACCAGGCACCGACGCCGTG
GAATGCCCCATGTGTGGAGGAACGGGCGGTTGGCCAGGCGTAAGCGGCTGGGTTGCCTGCCGGCCCTGCA
ATGGCACTGGAACCCCCAAGCCCGAGGAATCGGCGTGAGCGGTCGCAAACCATCCGGCCCGGTACAAATC
GGCGCGGCGCTGGGTGATGACCTGGTGGAGAAGTTGAAGGCCGCGCAGGCCGCCCAGCGGCAACGCATCG
AGGCAGAAGCACGCCCCGGTGAATCGTGGCAAGCGGCCGCTGATCGAATCCGCAAAGAATCCCGGCAACC
GCCGGCAGCCGGTGCGCCGTCGATTAGGAAGCCGCCCAAGGGCGACGAGCAACCAGATTTTTTCGTTCCG
ATGCTCTATGACGTGGGCACCCGCGATAGTCGCAGCATCATGGACGTGGCCGTTTTCCGTCTGTCGAAGC
GTGACCGACGAGCTGGCGAGGTGATCCGCTACGAGCTTCCAGACGGGCACGTAGAGGTTTCCGCAGGGCC
GGCCGGCATGGCCAGTGTGTGGGATTACGACCTGGTACTGATGGCGGTTTCCCATCTAACCGAATCCATG
AACCGATACCGGGAAGGGAAGGGAGACAAGCCCGGCCGCGTGTTCCGTCCACACGTTGCGGACGTACTCA
AGTTCTGCCGGCGAGCCGATGGCGGAAAGCAGAAAGACGACCTGGTAGAAACCTGCATTCGGTTAAACAC
CACGCACGTTGCCATGCAGCGTACGAAGAAGGCCAAGAACGGCCGCCTGGTGACGGTATCCGAGGGTGAA
GCCTTGATTAGCCGCTACAAGATCGTAAAGAGCGAAACCGGGCGGCCGGAGTACATCGAGATCGAGCTAG
CTGATTGGATGTACCGCGAGATCACAGAAGGCAAGAACCCGGACGTGCTGACGGTTCACCCCGATTACTT
TTTGATCGATCCCGGCATCGGCCGTTTTCTCTACCGCCTGGCACGCCGCGCCGCAGGCAAGGCAGAAGCC
AGATGGTTGTTCAAGACGATCTACGAACGCAGTGGCAGCGCCGGAGAGTTCAAGAAGTTCTGTTTCACCG
TGCGCAAGCTGATCGGGTCAAATGACCTGCCGGAGTACGATTTGAAGGAGGAGGCGGGGCAGGCTGGCCC
GATCCTAGTCATGCGCTACCGCAACCTGATCGAGGGCGAAGCATCCGCCGGTTCCTAATGTACGGAGCAG
ATGCTAGGGCAAATTGCCCTAGCAGGGGAAAAAGGTCGAAAAGGTCTCTTTCCTGTGGATAGCACGTACA
TTGGGAACCCAAAGCCGTACATTGGGAACCGGAACCCGTACATTGGGAACCCAAAGCCGTACATTGGGAA
CCGGTCACACATGTAAGTGACTGATATAAAAGAGAAAAAAGGCGATTTTTCCGCCTAAAACTCTTTAAAA
CTTATTAAAACTCTTAAAACCCGCCTGGCCTGTGCATAACTGTCTGGCCAGCGCACAGCCGAAGAGCTGC
AAAAAGCGCCTACCCTTCGGTCGCTGCGCTCCCTACGCCCCGCCGCTTCGCGTCGGCCTATCGCGGCCGC
TGGCCGCTCAAAAATGGCTGGCCTACGGCCAGGCAATCTACCAGGGCGCGGACAAGCCGCGCCGTCGCCA
CTCGACCGCCGGCGCCCACATCAAGGCACCCTGCCTCGCGCGTTTCGGTGATGACGGTGAAAACCTCTGA
CACATGCAGCTCCCGGAGACGGTCACAGCTTGTCTGTAAGCGGATGCCGGGAGCAGACAAGCCCGTCAGG
GCGCGTCAGCGGGTGTTGGCGGGTGTCGGGGCGCAGCCATGACCCAGTCACGTAGCGATAGCGGAGTGTA
TACTGGCTTAACTATGCGGCATCAGAGCAGATTGTACTGAGAGTGCACCATATGCGGTGTGAAATACCGC
ACAGATGCGTAAGGAGAAAATACCGCATCAGGCGCTCTTCCGCTTCCTCGCTCACTGACTCGCTGCGCTC
GGTCGTTCGGCTGCGGCGAGCGGTATCAGCTCACTCAAAGGCGGTAATACGGTTATCCACAGAATCAGGG
GATAACGCAGGAAAGAACATGTGAGCAAAAGGCCAGCAAAAGGCCAGGAACCGTAAAAAGGCCGCGTTGC
TGGCGTTTTTCCATAGGCTCCGCCCCCCTGACGAGCATCACAAAAATCGACGCTCAAGTCAGAGGTGGCG
AAACCCGACAGGACTATAAAGATACCAGGCGTTTCCCCCTGGAAGCTCCCTCGTGCGCTCTCCTGTTCCG
ACCCTGCCGCTTACCGGATACCTGTCCGCCTTTCTCCCTTCGGGAAGCGTGGCGCTTTCTCATAGCTCAC
GCTGTAGGTATCTCAGTTCGGTGTAGGTCGTTCGCTCCAAGCTGGGCTGTGTGCACGAACCCCCCGTTCA
GCCCGACCGCTGCGCCTTATCCGGTAACTATCGTCTTGAGTCCAACCCGGTAAGACACGACTTATCGCCA
CTGGCAGCAGCCACTGGTAACAGGATTAGCAGAGCGAGGTATGTAGGCGGTGCTACAGAGTTCTTGAAGT
GGTGGCCTAACTACGGCTACACTAGAAGGACAGTATTTGGTATCTGCGCTCTGCTGAAGCCAGTTACCTT
CGGAAAAAGAGTTGGTAGCTCTTGATCCGGCAAACAAACCACCGCTGGTAGCGGTGGTTTTTTTGTTTGC
AAGCAGCAGATTACGCGCAGAAAAAAAGGATCTCAAGAAGATCCTTTGATCTTTTCTACGGGGTCTGACG
CTCAGTGGAACGAAAACTCACGTTAAGGGATTTTGGTCATGCATTCTAGGTACTAAAACAATTCATCCAG
TAAAATATAATATTTTATTTTCTCCCAATCAGGCTTGATCCCCAGTAAGTCAAAAAATAGCTCGACATAC
TGTTCTTCCCCGATATCCTCCCTGATCGACCGGACGCAGAAGGCAATGTCATACCACTTGTCCGCCCTGC
CGCTTCTCCCAAGATCAATAAAGCCACTTACTTTGCCATCTTTCACAAAGATGTTGCTGTCTCCCAGGTC
GCCGTGGGAAAAGACAAGTTCCTCTTCGGGCTTTTCCGTCTTTAAAAAATCATACAGCTCGCGCGGATCT
TTAAATGGAGTGTCTTCTTCCCAGTTTTCGCAATCCACATCGGCCAGATCGTTATTCAGTAAGTAATCCA
ATTCGGCTAAGCGGCTGTCTAAGCTATTCGTATAGGGACAATCCGATATGTCGATGGAGTGAAAGAGCCT
GATGCACTCCGCATACAGCTCGATAATCTTTTCAGGGCTTTGTTCATCTTCATACTCTTCCGAGCAAAGG
ACGCCATCGGCCTCACTCATGAGCAGATTGCTCCAGCCATCATGCCGTTCAAAGTGCAGGACCTTTGGAA
CAGGCAGCTTTCCTTCCAGCCATAGCATCATGTCCTTTTCCCGTTCCACATCATAGGTGGTCCCTTTATA
CCGGCTGTCCGTCATTTTTAAATATAGGTTTTCATTTTCTCCCACCAGCTTATATACCTTAGCAGGAGAC
ATTCCTTCCGTATCTTTTACGCAGCGGTATTTTTCGATCAGTTTTTTCAATTCCGGTGATATTCTCATTT
TAGCCATTTATTATTTCCTTCCTCTTTTCTACAGTATTTAAAGATACCCCAAGAAGCTAATTATAACAAG
ACGAACTCCAATTCACTGTTCCTTGCATTCTAAAACCTTAAATACCAGAAAACAGCTTTTTCAAAGTTGT
TTTCAAAGTTGGCGTATAACATAGTATCGACGGAGCCGATTTTGAAACCGCGGTGATCACAGGCAGCAAC
GCTCTGTCATCGTTACAATCAACATGCTACCCTCCGCGAGATCATCCGTGTTTCAAACCCGGCAGCTTAG
TTGCCGTTCTTCCGAATAGCATCGGTAACATGAGCAAAGTCTGCCGCCTTACAACGGCTCTCCCGCTGAC
GCCGTCCCGGACTGATGGGCTGCCTGTATCGAGTGGTGATTTTGTGCCGAGCTGCCGGTCGGGGAGCTGT
TGGCTGGCTGGTGGCAGGATATATTGTGGTGTAAACAAATTGACGCTTAGACAACTTAATAACACATTGC
GGACGTTTTTAATGTACTGAATTAACGCCGAATTAATTCGGGGGATCTGGATTTTAGTACTGGATTTTGG
TTTTAGGAATTAGAAATTTTATTGATAGAAGTATTTTACAAATACAAATACATACTAAGGGTTTCTTATA
TGCTCAACACATGAGCGAAACCCTATAGGAACCCTAATTCCCTTATCTGGGAACTACTCACACATTATTA
TGGAGAAACTCGAGCTTGTCGATCGACAGATCCCGGTCGGCATCTACTCTATTTCTTTGCCCTCGGACGA
GTGCTGGGGCGTCGGTTTCCACTATCGGCGAGTACTTCTACACAGCCATCGGTCCAGACGGCCGCGCTTC
TGCGGGCGATTTGTGTACGCCCGACAGTCCCGGCTCCGGATCGGACGATTGCGTCGCATCGACCCTGCGC
CCAAGCTGCATCATCGAAATTGCCGTCAACCAAGCTCTGATAGAGTTGGTCAAGACCAATGCGGAGCATA
TACGCCCGGAGTCGTGGCGATCCTGCAAGCTCCGGATGCCTCCGCTCGAAGTAGCGCGTCTGCTGCTCCA
TACAAGCCAACCACGGCCTCCAGAAGAAGATGTTGGCGACCTCGTATTGGGAATCCCCGAACATCGCCTC
GCTCCAGTCAATGACCGCTGTTATGCGGCCATTGTCCGTCAGGACATTGTTGGAGCCGAAATCCGCGTGC
ACGAGGTGCCGGACTTCGGGGCAGTCCTCGGCCCAAAGCATCAGCTCATCGAGAGCCTGCGCGACGGACG
CACTGACGGTGTCGTCCATCACAGTTTGCCAGTGATACACATGGGGATCAGCAATCGCGCATATGAAATC
ACGCCATGTAGTGTATTGACCGATTCCTTGCGGTCCGAATGGGCCGAACCCGCTCGTCTGGCTAAGATCG
GCCGCAGCGATCGCATCCATAGCCTCCGCGACCGGTTGTAGAACAGCGGGCAGTTCGGTTTCAGGCAGGT
CTTGCAACGTGACACCCTGTGAACGGCGGGAGATGCAATAGGTCAGGCTCTCGCTAAACTCCCCAATGTC
AAGCACTTCCGGAATCGGGAGCGCGGCCGATGCAAAGTGCCGATAAACATAACGATCTTTGTAGAAACCA
TCGGCGCAGCTATTTACCCGCAGGACATATCCACGCCCTCCTACATCGAAGCTGAAAGCACGAGATTCTT
CGCCCTCCGAGAGCTGCATCAGGTCGGAGACGCTGTCGAACTTTTCGATCAGAAACTTCTCGACAGACGT
CGCGGTGAGTTCAGGCTTTTTCATATCTCATTGCCCCCCGGATCTGCGAAAGCTCGAGAGAGATAGATTT
GTAGAGAGAGACTGGTGATTTCAGCGTGTCCTCTCCAAATGAAATGAACTTCCTTATATAGAGGAAGGGT
CTTGCGAAGGATAGTGGGATTGTGCGTCATCCCTTACGTCAGTGGAGATATCACATCAATCCACTTGCTT
TGAAGACGTGGTTGGAACGTCTTCTTTTTCCACGATGCTCCTCGTGGGTGGGGGTCCATCTTTGGGACCA
CTGTCGGCAGAGGCATCTTGAACGATAGCCTTTCCTTTATCGCAATGATGGCATTTGTAGGTGCCACCTT
CCTTTTCTACTGTCCTTTTGATGAAGTGACAGATAGCTGGGCAATGGAATCCGAGGAGGTTTCCCGATAT
TACCCTTTGTTGAAAAGTCTCAATAGCCCTTTGGTCTTCTGAGACTGTATCTTTGATATTCTTGGAGTAG
ACGAGAGTGTCGTGCTCCACCATGTTGGCAAGCTGCTCTAGCCAATACGCAAACCGCCTCTCCCCGCGCG
TTGGCCGATTCATTAATGCAGCTGGCACGACAGGTTTCCCGACTGGAAAGCGGGCAGTGAGCGCAACGCA
ATTAATGTGAGTTAGCTCACTCATTAGGCACCCCAGGCTTTACACTTTATGCTTCCGGCTCGTATGTTGT
GTGGAATTGTGAGCGGATAACAATTTCACACAGGAAACAGCTATGACATGATTACGAATTCCCGATCTAG
TAACATAGATGACACCGCGCGCGATAATTTATCCTAGTTTGCGCGCTATATTTTGTTTTCTATCGCGTAT
TAAATGTATAATTGCGGGACTCTAATCATAAAAACCCATCTCATAAATAACGTCATGCATTACATGTTAA
TTATTACATGCTTAACGTAATTCAACAGAAATTATATGATAATCATCGCAAGACCGGCAACAGGATTCAA
TCTTAAGAAACTTTATTGCCAAATGTTTGAACGATCGGGGAAATTCGAGCTCTCAAGCATAATCAGGCAC
ATCATAAGGGTATCCGGCGCTGCCAGCGTAGTCAGGCACATCATAGGGGTAGGATCCTGTGCCGGCGTAA
TCAGGCACGTCATAGGGATACATGCCGCTCCCTCCGAGCTC
